>Addgene plasmid #246302 | p305N-19 | addgene full sequence | sequence record 491170 | Addgene NGS Result
TTGAGATCCTTTTTTTCTGCGCGTAATCTGCTGCTTGCAAACAAAAAAACCACCGCTACCAGCGGTGGTT
TGTTTGCCGGATCAAGAGCTACCAACTCTTTTTCCGAAGGTAACTGGCTTCAGCAGAGCGCAGATACCAA
ATACTGTTCTTCTAGTGTAGCCGTAGTTAGGCCACCACTTCAAGAACTCTGTAGCACCGCCTACATACCT
CGCTCTGCTAATCCTGTTACCAGTGGCTGCTGCCAGTGGCGATAAGTCGTGTCTTACCGGGTTGGACTCA
AGACGATAGTTACCGGATAAGGCGCAGCGGTCGGGCTGAACGGGGGGTTCGTGCACACAGCCCAGCTTGG
AGCGAACGACCTACACCGAACTGAGATACCTACAGCGTGAGCTATGAGAAAGCGCCACGCTTCCCGAAGG
GAGAAAGGCGGACAGGTATCCGGTAAGCGGCAGGGTCGGAACAGGAGAGCGCACGAGGGAGCTTCCAGGG
GGAAACGCCTGGTATCTTTATAGTCCTGTCGGGTTTCGCCACCTCTGACTTGAGCGTCGATTTTTGTGAT
GCTCGTCAGGGGGGCGGAGCCTATGGAAAAACGCCAGCAACGCGGCCTTTTTACGGTTCCTGGCCTTTTG
CTGGCCTTTTGCTCACATGTTCTTTCCTGCGTTATCCCCTGATTCTGTGGATAACCGTATTACCGCCTTT
GAGTGAGCTGATACCGCTCGCCGCAGCCGAACGACCGAGCGCAGCGAGTCAGTGAGCGAGGAAGCGGAAG
AGGATCTCAGTAAAGCGCTGGCTGCTGAACCCCCAGCCGGAACTGACCCCACAAGGCCCTAGCGTTTGCA
ATGCACCAGGTCATCATTGACCCAGGCGTGTTCCACCAGGCCGCTGCCTCGCAACTCTTCGCAGGCTTCG
CCGACCTGCTCGCGCCACTTCTTCACGCGGGTGGAATCCGATCCGCACATGAGGCGGAAGGTTTCCAGCT
TGAGCGGGTACGGCTCCCGGTGCGAGCTGAAATAGTCGAACATCCGTCGGGCCGTCGGCGACAGCTTGCG
GTACTTCTCCCATATGAATTTCGTGTAGTGGTCGCCAGCAAACAGCACGACGATTTCCTCGTCGATCAGG
ACCTGGCAACGGGACGTTTTCTTGCCACGGTCCAGGACGCGGAAGCGGTGCAGCAGCGACACCGATTCCA
GGTGCCCAACGCGGTCGGACGTGAAGCCCATCGCCGTCGCCTGTAGGCGCGACAGGCATTCCTCGGCCTT
CGTGTAATACCGGCCATTGATCGACCAGCCCAGGTCCTGGCAAAGCTCGTAGAACGTGAAGGTGATCGGC
TCGCCGATAGGGGTGCGCTTCGCGTACTCCAACACCTGCTGCCACACCAGTTCGTCATCGTCGGCCCGCA
GCTCGACGCCGGTGTAGGTGATCTTCACGTCCTTGTTGACGTGGAAAATGACCTTGTTTTGCAGCGCCTC
GCGCGGGATTTTCTTGTTGCGCGTGGTGAACAGGGCAGAGCGGGCCGTGTCGTTTGGCATCGCTCGCATC
GTGTCCGGCCACGGCGCAATATCGAACAAGGAAAGCTGCATTTCCTTGATCTGCTGCTTCGTGTGTTTCA
GCAACGCGGCTTGCTTGGCCTCGCTGACCTGTTTTGCCAGGTCCTCGCCGGCGGTTTTTCGCTTCTTGGT
CGTCATAGTTCCTCGCGTGTCGATGGTCATCGACTTCGCCAAACCTGCCGCCTCCTGTTCGAGACGACGC
GAACGCTCCACGGCGGCCGATGGCGCGGGCAGGGCAGGGGGAGCCAGTTGCACGCTGTCGCGCTCGATCT
TGGCCGTAGCTTGCTGGGCCATCGAGCCGACGGACTGGAAGGTTTCGCGGGGCGCACGCATGACGGTGCG
GCTTGCGATGGTTTCGGCATCCTCGGCGGAAAACCCCGCGTCGATCAGTTCTTGCCTGTATGCCTTCCGG
TCAAACGTCCGATTCATTCACCCTCCTTGCGGGATTGCCCCGACTCACGCCGGGGCAATGTGCCCTTATT
CCTGATTTGATCCGCCTGGTGCCTTGGTGTCCAGATAATCCACCTTATCGGCAATGAAGTCGGTCCCGTA
GACCGTCTGGCCGTCCTTCTCGTACTTGGTATTCCGAATCTTGCCCTGCACGAATACCAGCGACCCCTTG
CCCAAATACTTGCCGTGGGCCTCGGCCTGAGAGCCAAAACACTTGATGCGGAAGAAGTCGGTGCGCTCCT
GCTTGTCGCCAGCATCGTTGCGCCACATCTAGGTACTAAAACAATTCATCCAGTAAAATATAATATTTTA
TTTTCTCCCAATCAGGCTTGATCCCCAGTAAGTCAAAAAATAGCTCGACATACTGTTCTTCCCCAATATC
CTCCCTGATCGACCGGACGCAGAAGGCAATGTCATACCACTTGTCCGCCCTGCCGCTTCTCCCAAGATCA
ATAAAGCCACTTACTTTGCCATCTTTCACAAAGATGTTGCTGTCTCCCAGGTCGCCGTGGGAAAAGACAA
GTTCCTCTTCGGGCTTTTCCGTCTTTAAAAAATCATACAGCTCGCGCGGATCTTTAAATGGGGTGTCTTC
TTCCCAGTTTTCGCAATCCACATCGGCCAGATCGTTATTCAGTAAGTAATCCAATTCGGCTAAGCGGCTG
TCTAAGCTATTCGTATAGGGACAATCCGATATGTCGATGGAGTGAAAGAGCCTGATGCACTCCGCATACA
GCTCGATAATCTTTTCAGGGCTTTGTTCATCTTCATACTCTTCCGAGCAAAGGACGCCATCGGCCTCACT
CATGAGCAGATTGCTCCAGCCATCATGCCGTTCAAGGTGCAGGACCTTTGGAACAGGCAGCTTTCCTTCC
AGCCATAGCATCATGTCCTTTTCCCGTTCCACATCATAGGTGGTCCCTTTATACCGGCTGTCCGTCATTT
TTAAATATAGGTTTTCATTTTCTCCCACCAGCTTATATACCTTAGCAGGAGACATTCCTTCCGTATCTTT
TACGCAGCGGTATTTTTCGATCAGTTTTTTCAATTCCGGTGATATTCTCATTTTAGCCATTTATTATTTC
CTTCCTCTTTTCTACAGTATTTAAAGATACCCCAAGAAGCTAATTATAACAAGACGAACTCCAATTCACT
GTTCCTTGCATTCTAAAACTTTAAATACCAGAAAACAGCTTTTTCAAAGTTGTTTTCAAAGTTGGCGTAT
AACATAGTATCGACGGAGCCGATTTTGAAACCACAATTATGGGTGATGCTGCCAACGCGAGAGCGGGCCG
GGAGGGTTCGAGAAGGGGGGGCACCCCCCTTCGGCGTGCGCGGTCACGCGCACAGGGCGCAGCCCTGGTT
AAAAACAAGGTTTATAAATATTGGTTTAAAAGCAGGTTAAAAGACAGGTTAGCGGTGGCCGAAAAACGGG
CGGAAACCCTTGCAAATGCTGGATTTTCTGCCTGTGGACAGCCCCTCAAATGTCAATAGGTGCGCCCCTC
ATCTGTCAGCACTCTGCCCCTCAAGTGTCAAGGATCGCGCCCCTCATCTGTCAGTAGTCGCGCCCCTCAA
GTGTCAATACCGCAGGGCACTTATCCCCAGGCTTGTCCACATCATCTGTGGGAAACTCGCGTAAAATCAG
GCGTTTTCGCCGATTTGCGAGGCTGGCCAGCTCCACGTCGCCGGCCGAAATCGAGCCTGCCCCTCATCTG
TCAACGCCGCGCCGGGTGAGTCGGCCCCTCAAGTGTCAACGTCCGCCCCTCATCTGTCAGTGAGGGCCAA
GTTTTCCGCGAGGTATCCACAACGCCGGCGGCTGCGGTGTCTCGCACACGGCTTCGACGGCGTTTCTGGC
GCGTTTGCAGGGCCATAGACGGCCGCCAGCCCAGCGGCGAGGGCAACCAGCCCGGTGAGCGTCTCTAGTG
GACTGATGGGCTGCCTGTATCGAGTGGTGATTTTGTGCCGAGCTGCCGGTCGGGGAGCTGTTGGCTGGCT
GGTGGCAGGATATATTGTGGTGTAAACAAATTGACGATTTAAATGGTAGGCGCGGCTTAATTAAGCGCTT
AATTAAGCGCTTAATTAAGCGCTTAATAAGCCGCGCCGTACCCCAATAGTCTCGACAGACACATAGCACC
TAACATTATTGCTTAAATTTACTATTTTTTTACTATATTATACTCAACCCAATGAGCATAAAGACTGTAA
AATCTCAAATTCCTGAGAAGCATATTTATCGATCCCACAGACTTGATAGTTCCATAATCCATACGCTGCA
GCCAAATTGCTAGTGTGTTGAACATTTAACACGTAGAGAACTAGAAAAGATATAAAACTAAGATTGATAT
CCAAAATAGACGAGAACAATAAGCAAAAACTCTTAGTTTTGAAATAAATCAACAATCCCGAGGGTTGTCA
CATACATCAAAAACGAAAATCCATATAGCAAAAAAAACTCTAAATTACCGTTCGACAAAAAGAGAAAACT
GATAGGACATTTGCTAAACATTAAAATCAAAATTTGGATCAAGCCGAATTCTCAGAAGAACTCGTCAAGA
AGGCGATAGAAGGCGATGCGCTGCGAATCGGGAGCGGCGATACCGTAAAGCACGAGGAAGCGGTCAGCCC
ATTCGCCGCCAAGCTCTTCAGCAATATCACGGGTAGCCAACGCTATGTCCTGATAGCGGTCCGCCACACC
CAGCCGGCCACAGTCGATGAATCCAGAAAAGCGGCCATTTTCCACCATGATATTCGGCAAGCAGGCATCG
CCATGGGTCACGACGAGATCATCGCCGTCGGGCATGCGCGCCTTGAGCCTGGCGAACAGTTCGGCTGGCG
CGAGCCCCTGATGCTCTTCGTCCAGATCATCCTGATCGACAAGACCGGCTTCCATCCGAGTACGTGCTCG
CTCGATGCGATGTTTCGCTTGGTGGTCGAATGGGCAGGTAGCCGGATCAAGCGTATGCAGCCGCCGCATT
GCATCAGCCATGATGGATACTTTCTCGGCAGGAGCAAGGTGAGATGACAGGAGATCCTGCCCCGGCACTT
CGCCCAATAGCAGCCAGTCCCTTCCCGCTTCAGTGACAACGTCGAGCACAGCTGCGCAAGGAACGCCCGT
CGTGGCCAGCCACGATAGCCGCGCTGCCTCGTCCTGCAGTTCATTCAGGGCACCGGACAGGTCGGTCTTG
ACAAAAAGAACCGGGCGCCCCTGCGCTGACAGCCGGAACACGGCGGCATCAGAGCAGCCGATTGTCTGTT
GTGCCCAGTCATAGCCGAATAGCCTCTCCACCCAAGCGGCCGGAGAACCTGCGTGCAATCCATCTTGTTC
AATCATCTCGAGACGTACCGCGCGATGCATTCGAAGATCGATCCTTCGCCTGGAGGAGAGAAATCAGTGG
CGCTGCGGCTTTTAGGGTTTCTTTGTTGATGGAATGAGAGTGTAAGCTCTGCCAGTGCCACTTTATTAGG
GTTTTACAAGCCCTTTTCTTCGTAATTGGGCCTGACATTTTGTGCCACTTGGGCCTTTAGAGATGAAAAT
GTATATTGGGCTTAAGTTGACTTGAAGGATAAATTAGTTTAGGATATTACGTTTTTTATGAGAATTGGTG
TGTCGGATACATGTATATGATGCATTCAAATATATGTATTCTAGATACATTTAAGTTTAGATACAATCTA
AAATGTGTCTTTAATTACAGGACTGTAACTAAAATACTTAATGTAAGAAGAATATTACTCCTTTAATAGC
TTTTGAGTATATCTAGTCTAACATCTTTTAAAAAAGTCTAATTTCTTTCATTTATTTTTCGAGCAATAGC
AAAGTGCATAATTATTTTTTTCTTCTAGAAATTCAGATTTGTTTCTCTAAATTTTGAGATTCTTTTCTCA
ATTTTGTATGTCTAGAGAACAATGTGTATTTTTCACTCTAGTTGGTTGTTACTTTGTTGAATGTTCTGAT
AAAAGTATATTGTTATTTCTGAAGTAGATATAAACCTTCATTTGGAAATTATACATAAATCAAAATCGTT
AATTATCTAGATCAAGATATATGCCCTTTTCCTAATGTATTTGATACATGCACCTAATTTCACTAGATGT
ATCTTTTCTATTTTTTAAATTATGAATAGTTAATTTTTTCCATATGTGTATTTGATACATACTTCATGAC
TTTAAAAAATTAATTATATACCAGATATATGTATTTAAAATTTGTTATGTATTTAAAGTATGTATATGAT
TATTCGATATTAATCTCTTCGATGAAGGCCTGAGGTGTCCCACATCGAGCAAACGCAGTGGTATTAATTG
CTTTATATTCAATTAGACTGCAAAAAGTGTTGCATGCCCGAAGGCTACGTCCGTTTTAGAGCTAGAAATA
GCAAGTTAAAATAAGGCTAGTCCGTTATCAACTTGAAAAAGTGGCACCGAGTCGGTGCTTTTTTTACTAG
TGGAGCTCAACTTTTGATTCGCTATTTGCAGTGCACCTGTGGCGTTCATCACATCTTTTGTGACACTGTT
TGCACTGGTCATTGCTATTACAAAGGACCTTCCTGATGTTGAAGGAGATCGAAAGTAAGTAACTGCACGC
ATAACCATTTTCTTTCCGCTCTTTGGCTCAATCCATTTGACAGTCAAAGACAATGTTTAACCAGCTCCGT
TTGATATATTGTCTTTATGTGTTTGTTCAAGCATGTTTAGTTAATCATGCCTTTGATTGATCTTGAATAG
GTTCCAAATATCAACCCTGGCAACAAAACTTGGAGTGAGAAACATTGCATTCCTCGGTTCTGGACTTCTG
CTAGTAAATTATGTTTCAGCCATATCACTAGCTTTCTACATGCCTCAGGTGAATTCATCTATTTCCGTCT
TAACTATTTCGGTTAATTAAAGCACGAACACCATTACTGCATGTAGAAGCTTGATAAACTATCGCCACCA
ATTTATTTTTGTTGCGATATTGTTACTTTCCTCAGTATGCAGCTTTGAAAAGACCAACCCTCTTATCCTT
TAACAATGAACAGGTTTTTAGAGGTAGCTTGATGATTCCTGCACATGTGATCTTGGCTTCAGGCTTAATT
TTCCAGGTAAAGCATTATGAGATACTCTTATATCTCTTACATACTTTTGAGATAATGCACAAGAACTTCA
TAACTATATGCTTTAGTTTCTGCATTTGACACTGCCAAATTCATTAATCTCTAATATCTTTGTTGTTGAT
CTTTGGTAGACATGGGTACTAGAAAAAGCAAACTACACCAAGGTAAAATACTTTTGTACAAACATAAACT
CGTTATCACGGAACATCAATGGAGTGTATATCTAACGGAGTGTAGAAACATTTGATTATTGCAGGAAGCT
ATCTCAGGATATTATCGGTTTATATGGAATCTCTTCTACGCAGAGTATCTGTTATTCCCCTTCCTCTAGC
TTTCAATTTCATGGTGAGGATATGCAGTTTTCTTTGTATATCATTCTTCTTCTTCTTTGTAGCTTGGAGT
CAAAATCGGTTCCTTCATGTACATACATCAAGGATATGTCCTTCTGAATTTTTATATCTTGCAATAAAAA
TGCTTGTACCAATTGAAACACCAGCTTTTTGAGTTCTATGATCACTGACTTGGTTCTAACCAAAAAAAAA
AAAATGTTTAATTTACATATCTAAAAGTAGGTTTAGGGAAACCTAAACAGTAAAATATTTGTATATTATT
CGAATTTCACTCATCATAAAAACTTAAATTGCACCATAAAATTTTGTTTTACTATTAATGATGTAATTTG
TGTAACTTAAGATAAAAATAATATTCCGTAAGTTAACCGGCTAAAACCACGTATAAACCAGGGAACCTGT
TAAACCGGTTCTTTACTGGATAAAGAAATGAAAGCCCATGTAGACAGCTCCATTAGAGCCCAAACCCTAA
ATTTCTCATCTATATAAAAGGAGTGACATTAGGGTTTTTGTTCGTCCTCTTAAAGCTTCTCGTTTTCTCT
GCCGTCTCTCTCATTCGCGCGACGCAAACGATCTTCAGGTGATCTTCTTTCTCCAAATCCTCTCTCATAA
CTCTGATTTCGTACTTGTGTATTTGAGCTCACGCTCTGTTTCTCTCACCACAGCAGCTAGCATGGACAAG
AAGTACTCCATTGGGCTCGATATCGGCACAAACAGCGTCGGCTGGGCCGTCATTACGGACGAGTACAAGG
TGCCGAGCAAAAAATTCAAAGTTCTGGGCAATACCGATCGCCACAGCATAAAGAAGAACCTCATTGGCGC
CCTCCTGTTCGACTCCGGGGAGACGGCCGAAGCCACGCGGCTCAAAAGAACAGCACGGCGCAGATATACC
CGCAGAAAGAATCGGATCTGCTACCTGCAGGAGATCTTTAGTAATGAGATGGCTAAGGTGGATGACTCTT
TCTTCCATAGGCTGGAGGAGTCCTTTTTGGTGGAGGAGGATAAAAAGCACGAGCGCCACCCAATCTTTGG
CAATATCGTGGACGAGGTGGCGTACCATGAAAAGTACCCAACCATATATCATCTGAGGAAGAAGCTTGTA
GACAGTACTGATAAGGCTGACTTGCGGTTGATCTATCTCGCGCTGGCGCATATGATCAAATTTCGGGGAC
ACTTCCTCATCGAGGGGGACCTGAACCCAGACAACAGCGATGTCGACAAACTCTTTATCCAACTGGTTCA
GACTTACAATCAGCTTTTCGAAGAGAACCCGATCAACGCATCCGGAGTTGACGCCAAAGCAATCCTGAGC
GCTAGGCTGTCCAAATCCCGGCGGCTCGAAAACCTCATCGCACAGCTCCCTGGGGAGAAGAAGAACGGCC
TGTTTGGTAATCTTATCGCCCTGTCACTCGGGCTGACCCCCAACTTTAAATCTAACTTCGACCTGGCCGA
AGATGCCAAGCTTCAACTGAGCAAAGACACCTACGATGATGATCTCGACAATCTGCTGGCCCAGATCGGC
GACCAGTACGCAGACCTTTTTTTGGCGGCAAAGAACCTGTCAGACGCCATTCTGCTGAGTGATATTCTGC
GAGTGAACACGGAGATCACCAAAGCTCCGCTGAGCGCTAGTATGATCAAGCGCTATGATGAGCACCACCA
AGACTTGACTTTGCTGAAGGCCCTTGTCAGACAGCAACTGCCTGAGAAGTACAAGGAAATTTTCTTCGAT
CAGTCTAAAAATGGCTACGCCGGATACATTGACGGCGGAGCAAGCCAGGAGGAATTTTACAAATTTATTA
AGCCCATCTTGGAAAAAATGGACGGCACCGAGGAGCTGCTGGTAAAGCTTAACAGAGAAGATCTGTTGCG
CAAACAGCGCACTTTCGACAATGGAAGCATCCCCCACCAGATTCACCTGGGCGAACTGCACGCTATCCTC
AGGCGGCAAGAGGATTTCTACCCCTTTTTGAAAGATAACAGGGAAAAGATTGAGAAAATCCTCACATTTC
GGATACCCTACTATGTAGGCCCCCTCGCCCGGGGAAATTCCAGATTCGCGTGGATGACTCGCAAATCAGA
AGAGACCATCACTCCCTGGAACTTCGAGGAAGTCGTGGATAAGGGGGCCTCTGCCCAGTCCTTCATCGAA
AGGATGACTAACTTTGATAAAAATCTGCCTAACGAAAAGGTGCTTCCTAAACACTCTCTGCTGTACGAGT
ACTTCACAGTTTATAACGAGCTGACCAAGGTCAAATACGTCACAGAAGGGATGAGAAAGCCAGCATTCCT
GTCTGGAGAGCAGAAGAAAGCTATCGTGGACCTCCTCTTCAAGACGAACCGGAAAGTTACCGTGAAACAG
CTCAAAGAAGACTATTTCAAAAAGATTGAATGTTTCGACTCTGTTGAAATCAGCGGAGTGGAGGATCGCT
TCAACGCATCCCTGGGAACGTATCACGATCTCCTGAAAATCATTAAAGACAAGGACTTCCTGGACAATGA
GGAGAACGAGGACATTCTTGAGGACATTGTCCTCACCCTTACGTTGTTTGAAGATAGGGAGATGATTGAA
GAACGCTTGAAAACTTACGCTCATCTCTTCGACGACAAAGTCATGAAACAGCTCAAGAGGCGCCGATATA
CAGGATGGGGGCGGCTGTCAAGAAAACTGATCAATGGCATCCGAGACAAGCAGAGTGGAAAGACAATCCT
GGATTTTCTTAAGTCCGATGGATTTGCCAACCGGAACTTCATGCAGTTGATCCATGATGACTCTCTCACC
TTTAAGGAGGACATCCAGAAAGCACAAGTTTCTGGCCAGGGGGACAGTCTTCACGAGCACATCGCTAATC
TTGCAGGTAGCCCAGCTATCAAAAAGGGAATACTGCAGACCGTTAAGGTCGTGGATGAACTCGTCAAAGT
AATGGGAAGGCATAAGCCCGAGAATATCGTTATCGAGATGGCCCGAGAGAACCAAACTACCCAGAAGGGA
CAGAAGAACAGTAGGGAAAGGATGAAGAGGATTGAAGAGGGTATAAAAGAACTGGGGTCCCAAATCCTTA
AGGAACACCCAGTTGAAAACACCCAGCTTCAGAATGAGAAGCTCTACCTGTACTACCTGCAGAACGGCAG
GGACATGTACGTGGATCAGGAACTGGACATCAATCGGCTCTCCGACTACGACGTGGATCATATCGTGCCC
CAGTCTTTTCTCAAAGATGATTCTATTGATAATAAAGTGTTGACAAGATCCGATAAAAATAGAGGGAAGA
GTGATAACGTCCCCTCAGAAGAAGTTGTCAAGAAAATGAAAAATTATTGGCGGCAGCTGCTGAACGCCAA
ACTGATCACACAACGGAAGTTCGATAATCTGACTAAGGCTGAACGAGGTGGCCTGTCTGAGTTGGATAAA
GCCGGCTTCATCAAAAGGCAGCTTGTTGAGACACGCCAGATCACCAAGCACGTGGCCCAAATTCTCGATT
CACGCATGAACACCAAGTACGATGAAAATGACAAACTGATTCGAGAGGTGAAAGTTATTACTCTGAAGTC
TAAGCTGGTCTCAGATTTCAGAAAGGACTTTCAGTTTTATAAGGTGAGAGAGATCAACAATTACCACCAT
GCGCATGATGCCTACCTGAATGCAGTGGTAGGCACTGCACTTATCAAAAAATATCCCAAGCTTGAATCTG
AATTTGTTTACGGAGACTATAAAGTGTACGATGTTAGGAAAATGATCGCAAAGTCTGAGCAGGAAATAGG
CAAGGCCACCGCTAAGTACTTCTTTTACAGCAATATTATGAATTTTTTCAAGACCGAGATTACACTGGCC
AATGGAGAGATTCGGAAGCGACCACTTATCGAAACAAACGGAGAAACAGGAGAAATCGTGTGGGACAAGG
GTAGGGATTTCGCGACAGTCCGGAAGGTCCTGTCCATGCCGCAGGTGAACATCGTTAAAAAGACCGAAGT
ACAGACCGGAGGCTTCTCCAAGGAAAGTATCCTCCCGAAAAGGAACAGCGACAAGCTGATCGCACGCAAA
AAAGATTGGGACCCCAAGAAATACGGCGGATTCGATTCTCCTACAGTCGCTTACAGTGTACTGGTTGTGG
CCAAAGTGGAGAAAGGGAAGTCTAAAAAACTCAAAAGCGTCAAGGAACTGCTGGGCATCACAATCATGGA
GCGATCAAGCTTCGAAAAAAACCCCATCGACTTTCTCGAAGCGAAAGGATATAAAGAGGTCAAAAAAGAC
CTCATCATTAAGCTTCCCAAGTACTCTCTCTTTGAGCTTGAAAACGGCCGGAAACGAATGCTCGCTAGTG
CGGGCGAGCTGCAGAAAGGTAACGAGCTGGCACTGCCCTCTAAATACGTTAATTTCTTGTATCTGGCCAG
CCACTATGAAAAGCTCAAAGGGTCTCCCGAAGATAATGAGCAGAAGCAGCTGTTCGTGGAACAACACAAA
CACTACCTTGATGAGATCATCGAGCAAATAAGCGAGTTCTCCAAAAGAGTGATCCTCGCCGACGCTAACC
TCGATAAGGTGCTTTCTGCTTACAATAAGCACAGGGATAAGCCCATCAGGGAGCAGGCAGAAAACATTAT
CCACTTGTTTACTCTGACCAACTTGGGCGCGCCTGCAGCCTTCAAGTACTTCGACACCACCATAGACAGA
AAGCGGTACACCTCTACAAAGGAGGTCCTGGACGCCACACTGATTCATCAGTCAATTACGGGGCTCTATG
AAACAAGAATCGACCTCTCTCAGCTCGGTGGAGACGGAACAAGAAAGAGAAGAAAGGTGTGACGGATCCT
CGAATATGAAGATGAAGATGAAATATTTGGTGTGTCAAATAAAAAGCTTGTGTGCTTAAGTTTGTGTTTT
TTTCTTGGCTTGTTGTGTTATGAATTTGTGGCTTTTTCTAATATCAAATGAATGTAAGATCTCATTATAA
TGAATAAACAAATGTTTCTATAATCCATTGTGAATGTTTTGTTGGATCTCTTCTGCAGCATATAACTACT
GTATGTGCTATGGTATGGACTATGGAATATGATTAAAGATAAGGTTTAAACTATCAGTGTTTGACAGGAT
ATATTGGCGGGTAAACCTAAGAGAAAAGAGCGTTTATTAGAATAATCGGATATTTAAAAGGGCGTGAAAA
GGTTTATCCGTTCGTCCATTTGTATGTGCATGCCAACCACAGGAGATCCAAAAGGATCTAGGTGAAGATC
CTTTTTGATAATCTCATGACCAAAATCCCTTAACGTGAGTTTTCGTTCCACTGAGCGTCAGACCCCGTAG
AAAAGATCAAAGGATCTTC
Features (pLannotate 1.2.2; 15 found; start..end, strand, type, name):
      1..589     +  rep_origin     ori: high-copy-number ColE1/pMB1/pBR322/pUC origin of replication
    778..805     -  CDS            TetR (fragment): tetracycline resistance regulatory protein; tetR
    829..1977    -  CDS            trfA: trans-acting replication protein that binds to and activates oriV
   2276..3070    -  CDS            KanR: aminoglycoside phosphotransferase; aphA-3; confers resistance to kanamycin
   3282..3913    -  rep_origin     oriV: incP origin of replication
   3993..4017    +  misc_feature   LB T-DNA repeat: left border repeat from nopaline C58 T-DNA
   4532..5326    -  CDS            NeoR/KanR: aminoglycoside phosphotransferase from Tn5; aph(3')-II (or nptII); confers resistance to neomycin, kanamycin, and G418 (Geneticin®)
   6333..6352    +  CDS            VN155(I152L) (fragment): improved N-terminal fragment of mVenus for use in bimolecular fluorescence complementation (BiFC) (Kodama and Hu, 2010)
   6353..6428    +  misc_RNA       gRNA scaffold: guide RNA scaffold for the Streptococcus pyogenes CRISPR/Cas9 system
   6470..6841    +  CDS            HST (fragment): HSTC_ARATH - Also known as HPT2, VTE2-2. Experimental evidence at protein level: Swiss-Prot protein existence level 1. Involved in the synthesis of plastoquinone-9. Can use both homogentisic acid and 2,5-dihydroxyphenylacetic acid gamma-lactone as prenyl acceptors, and solanesyl diphosphate > farnesyl diphosphate > geranylgeranyl diphosphate >> phytyl diphosphate as prenyl donors. Do not catalyze the decardoxylation of homogentisate uncoupled from prenylation. From Arabidopsis thaliana (Mouse-ear cress).
   6993..7076    +  CDS            HST (fragment): HSTC_ARATH - Also known as HPT2, VTE2-2. Experimental evidence at protein level: Swiss-Prot protein existence level 1. Involved in the synthesis of plastoquinone-9. Can use both homogentisic acid and 2,5-dihydroxyphenylacetic acid gamma-lactone as prenyl acceptors, and solanesyl diphosphate > farnesyl diphosphate > geranylgeranyl diphosphate >> phytyl diphosphate as prenyl donors. Do not catalyze the decardoxylation of homogentisate uncoupled from prenylation. From Arabidopsis thaliana (Mouse-ear cress).
   7342..7416    +  CDS            HST (fragment): HSTC_ARATH - Also known as HPT2, VTE2-2. Experimental evidence at protein level: Swiss-Prot protein existence level 1. Involved in the synthesis of plastoquinone-9. Can use both homogentisic acid and 2,5-dihydroxyphenylacetic acid gamma-lactone as prenyl acceptors, and solanesyl diphosphate > farnesyl diphosphate > geranylgeranyl diphosphate >> phytyl diphosphate as prenyl donors. Do not catalyze the decardoxylation of homogentisate uncoupled from prenylation. From Arabidopsis thaliana (Mouse-ear cress).
   8112..12215   +  CDS            cas9: CAS9_STRP1 - Also known as csn1 From Streptococcus pyogenes serotype M1.
  12255..12503   +  terminator     HSP terminator: efficient transcription terminator from the Arabidopsis thaliana heat shock protein 18.2 gene (Nagaya et al., 2010)
  12522..12546   +  misc_feature   RB T-DNA repeat: right border repeat from nopaline C58 T-DNA
