[The description below was written by a language model from this plasmid's Addgene catalogue record and pLannotate feature annotations shown in this document.]
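Description:
p305N-19 is a 12.8 kb plant binary vector built on the p305N backbone for Agrobacterium-mediated delivery of a CRISPR-Cas9 editing cassette. Outside the T-DNA it carries a high-copy ColE1/pUC-type origin for propagation in E. coli. It also has the broad-host-range IncP oriV with its trans-acting replication gene trfA, a pairing that supports maintenance in Agrobacterium. Bacterial selection is by kanamycin through an aphA-3 aminoglycoside phosphotransferase gene.

Between the nopaline-type left and right T-DNA border repeats sit three functional units. Next to the left border, in reverse orientation, is an nptII (NeoR/KanR) gene, commonly used as a plant selectable marker; its promoter and terminator are not annotated. The second unit is the test element, a Pol III U6 promoter from apple (Malus x domestica), MdU6.1, inserted by Gibson cloning. It drives a single guide RNA made of a 20-nt spacer against mEGFP fused to the Streptococcus pyogenes gRNA scaffold. The promoter itself is not called in the feature table. The short "VN155" hit immediately upstream of the scaffold is almost certainly the GFP-derived spacer rather than a real BiFC fragment. The third unit is an S. pyogenes Cas9 coding sequence ended by the Arabidopsis HSP18.2 terminator. The Cas9 promoter is not stated; the region upstream of Cas9 carries fragmentary matches to Arabidopsis HST, which are probably incidental homology within an Arabidopsis-derived regulatory region rather than an expressed gene.

The plasmid is one of a series comparing short Pol III promoters for guide expression. It is used to assess MdU6.1 activity by the Cas9 editing of mEGFP it supports in a Nicotiana benthamiana reporter line.
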