Addgene plasmid #246302: p305N-19
Purpose: Evaluation of MdU6.1 promoter (Pol III promoter) for CRISPR-Cas9 editing of mEGFP in a Nicotiana benthamiana reporter line
Depositing lab: Chung-Jui Tsai. Depositing organization: University of Georgia. Publication: A compendium of nonredundant short polymerase III promoters for CRISPR applications. Deguchi M, Sinclair KM, Patel A, Coile M, Ortega MA, Bewg WP, Tsai CJ. Plant Physiol. 2025 Jul 3;198(3):kiaf294. doi: 10.1093/plphys/kiaf294. PubMed 40673482.
Backbone
  Vector backbone: p305N
  Vector type: Plant Expression, CRISPR
Growth in bacteria
  Bacterial resistance: Kanamycin, 50 μg/mL
  Growth temperature: 37°C
  Growth strain: DH5alpha
  Copy number: High Copy
Gene/Insert
  Gene/Insert name: MdU6.1 promoter
  gRNA/shRNA sequence: CATGCCCGAAGGCTACGTCC
  Species: Malus x domestica
  Promoter: MdU6.1 promoter
  Cloning method: Gibson Cloning
Terms and licenses: Academic/Nonprofit Terms; Industry Terms: Not Available to Industry
How to cite: p305N-19 was a gift from Chung-Jui Tsai (Addgene plasmid # 246302 ; http://n2t.net/addgene:246302 ; RRID:Addgene_246302)
