>Addgene plasmid #246302 | p305N-19 | depositor partial sequence | sequence record 487340 | promoter
GAGGTGTCCCACATCGAGCAAACGCAGTGGTATTAATTGCTTTATATTCAATTAGACTGCAAAAAGTGTT
